Addgene plasmid #43178: I-TCCT
Depositing lab: Chad Cowan & Kiran Musunuru. Depositing organization: Harvard University. Publication: A TALEN Genome-Editing System for Generating Human Stem Cell-Based Disease Models. Ding Q, Lee YK, Schaefer EA, Peters DT, Veres A, Kim K, Kuperwasser N, Motola DL, Meissner TB, Hendriks WT, Trevisan M, Gupta RM, Moisan A, Banks E, Friesen M, Schinzel RT, Xia F, Tang A, Xia Y, Figueroa E, Wann A, Ahfeldt T, Daheron L, Zhang F, Rubin LL, Peng LF, Chung RT, Musunuru K, Cowan CA. Cell Stem Cell. 2012 Dec 12. pii: S1934-5909(12)00645-5. doi: 10.1016/j.stem.2012.11.011. PubMed 23246482.
Backbone
  Vector backbone: pCRII-TOPO
  Backbone manufacturer: Invitrogen
  Backbone size w/o insert (bp): 3973
  Vector type: Bacterial Cloning
Growth in bacteria
  Bacterial resistance: Ampicillin and Kanamycin, 100 & 50 μg/mL
  Growth temperature: 37°C
  Growth strain: Top10
  Copy number: High Copy
Gene/Insert
  Gene/Insert name: I-TCCT
  Species: Synthetic
  Insert size (bp): 424
  Cloning method: TOPO Cloning
  Sequencing primers: 5′ T7; 3′ M13-rev
Terms and licenses: Academic/Nonprofit Terms; Industry Terms: Not Available to Industry
How to cite: I-TCCT was a gift from Chad Cowan & Kiran Musunuru (Addgene plasmid # 43178 ; http://n2t.net/addgene:43178 ; RRID:Addgene_43178)
