[The description below was written by a language model from this plasmid's Addgene catalogue record.]
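Description:
I-TCCT is a bacterial cloning plasmid built on the commercial pCRII-TOPO backbone (about 4.0 kb without insert), carrying a 424 bp synthetic insert introduced by TOPO cloning. It is maintained in E. coli as a high-copy plasmid and confers resistance to both ampicillin and kanamycin, the two markers carried by this backbone. The insert lies between the T7 and M13-reverse priming sites, which are the sites listed for sequence verification. No feature table accompanies the record, so the exact layout of the backbone elements and the internal structure of the insert cannot be described from the information given.

The record identifies the insert only by name and as synthetic, but it links the plasmid to a published TALEN genome-editing system developed for generating human stem cell-based disease models. In that context, the name and the insert size fit a pre-assembled block of four TALE repeat units, each roughly 100 bp, recognising the bases T, C, C and T. The "I" prefix may mark the block's position within an ordered assembly scheme. This reading is an inference from the name, size and associated publication, not something stated in the catalogue fields. The plasmid has no eukaryotic promoter or expression cassette recorded and is classed purely as a cloning vector, so it most likely serves as a storage and source clone in a library of repeat modules. Such fragments would be excised or amplified and joined to build full-length TALE DNA-binding arrays, which are then fused to a nuclease domain in a separate expression vector.
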