>Addgene plasmid #43178 | I-TCCT | depositor partial sequence | sequence record 58443 | I-TCCT sequence 424 bps
CGTCTCCTGACCCCAGAGCAGGTCGTGGCCATTGCCTCGAATGGAGGGGGCAAACAGGCGTTGGAAACCG
TACAACGATTGCTGCCGGTGCTGTGCCAAGCGCACGGACTCACCCCAGAGCAGGTCGTGGCGATCGCAAG
CCACGACGGAGGAAAGCAAGCCTTGGAAACAGTACAGAGGCTGTTGCCTGTGCTGTGCCAAGCGCACGGC
CTCACCCCAGAGCAGGTCGTGGCGATCGCAAGCCACGACGGAGGAAAGCAAGCCTTGGAAACAGTACAGA
GGCTGTTGCCTGTGCTGTGCCAAGCGCACGGATTAACCCCAGAGCAGGTCGTGGCCATTGCCTCGAATGG
AGGGGGCAAACAGGCGTTGGAAACCGTACAACGATTGCTGCCGGTGCTGTGCCAAGCGCACGGCTTAAGA
GACG
