>Addgene plasmid #43178 | I-TCCT | addgene partial sequence | sequence record 61966 | M13-F20 5'-TGTAAAACGACGGCCAGT-3'
GCGATTGGGCCCTCTAGATGCATGCTCGAGCGGCCGCCAGTGTGATGGATATCTGCAGAATTCGCCCTTA
TATAGATGCCGTCCTAGCGCGTCTCCTGACCCCAGAGCAGGTCGTGGCCATTGCCTCGAATGGAGGGGGC
AAACAGGCGTTGGAAACCGTACAACGATTGCTGCCGGTGCTGTGCCAAGCGCACGGACTCACCCCAGAGC
AGGTCGTGGCGATCGCAAGCCACGACGGAGGAAAGCAAGCCTTGGAAACAGTACAGAGGCTGTTGCCTGT
GCTGTGCCAAGCGCACGGCCTCACCCCAGAGCAGGTCGTGGCGATCGCAAGCCACGACGGAGGAAAGCAA
GCCTTGGAAACAGTACAGAGGCTGTTGCCTGTGCTGTGCCAAGCGCACGGATTAACCCCAGAGCAGGTCG
TGGCCATTGCCTCGAATGGAGGGGGCAAACAGGCGTTGGAAACCGTACAACGATTGCTGCCGGTGCTGTG
CCAAGCGCACGGCTTAAGAGACGTGGGCACAGGAAAGATACTTAAGGGCGAATTCCAGCACACTGGCGGC
CGTTACTAGTGGATCCGAGCTCGGTACCAAGCTTGATGCATAGCTTGAGTATTCTATAGTGTCACCTAAA
TAGCTTGGCGTAATCATGGTCATAGCTGTTTCCTGTGTGAAATTGTTATCCGCTCACAATTCCACACAAC
ATACGAGCCGGAAGCATAAAGTGTAAAGCCTGGGGTGCCTAATGAGTGAGCTAACTCACATTAATTGCGT
TGCGCTCACTGCCCGCTTTCCAGTCGGGAAACCTGTCGTGCCAGCTGCATTAATGAATCGGCCAACGCGC
GGGGAGAGGCGGTTTGCGTATTGGGCGCTCTTCCGCTTCCTCGCTCACTGACTCGCTGCGCTCGGTCGTT
CGGCTGCGGCGAGCGGTATCAGCTCACTCAAAGGCGGTAATACGGTTATCCACAGAAATCAGGGGATAAC
GCAGGAAAGAACATGTGAGCAAAAGGCCAGCAAAAGGCCAGGAACGTA
